>Addgene plasmid #220849 | pAAV-hSyn-UDP1.0-WPRE | addgene full sequence | sequence record 438192 | Addgene NGS Result
CCTGCAGGCAGCTGCGCGCTCGCTCGCTCACTGAGGCCGCCCGGGCGTCGGGCGACCTTTGGTCGCCCGG
CCTCAGTGAGCGAGCGAGCGCGCAGAGAGGGAGTGGCCAACTCCATCACTAGGGGTTCCTGCGGCCGCAC
GCGTATGAGGCGGGGTGGGGGTGCCTACCTGACGACCGACCCCGACCCACTGGACAAGCACCCAACCCCC
ATTCCCCAAATTGCGCATCCCCTATCAGAGAGGGGGAGGGGAAACAGGATGCGGCGAGGCGCGTGCGCAC
TGCCAGCTTCAGCACCGCGGACAGTGCCTTCGCCCCCGCCTGGCGGCGCGCGCCACCGCCGCCTCAGCAC
TGAAGGCGCGCTGACGTCACTCGCCGGTCCCCCGCAAACTCCCCTTCCCGGCCACCTTGGTCGCGTCCGC
GCCGCCGCCGGCCCAGCCGGACCGCACCACGCGAGGCGCGAGATAGGGGGGCACGGGCGCGACCATCTGC
GCTGCGGCGCCGGCGACTCAGCGCTGCCTCAGTCTGCGGTGGGCAGCGGAGGAGTCGTGTCGTGCCTGAG
AGCGCAGTCGAGAAACCGGTGCCACCATGGAGACAGACACACTCCTGCTATGGGTACTGCTGCTCTGGGT
TCCAGGTTCCACTGGTGACACAAGTTTGTACAAAAAAGTTGGCACCAGCATGGCCAACTTCACGGGGGGG
AGGAACTCGTGCACCTTCCATGAGGAATTCAAGCAGGTCCTGCTGCCCCTGGTCTACTCAGTGGTGTTCC
TACTGGGGCTGCCACTCAATGCCGTTGTCATTGGGCAGATCTGGCTGGCCCGCAAGGCGTTGACCCGCAC
CACCATCTACATGCTGAACCTGGCCATGGCCGACCTGCTTTATGTCTGCTCCCTCCCTCTCCTCATCTAC
AACTACACCCAGAAGGATTACTGGCCCTTTGGGGACTTCACCTGCAAATTCGTCCGCTTCCAGTTCTACA
CCAACCTGCACGGCAGCATCCTCTTCCTCACCTGCATCAGCGTCCAGCGCTACATGGGGATCTGCCACCC
CTTGGCCTCGTGGCACAAAAAGAAGGGAAAGAAGCTGACGTGGCTGGTGTGTGCTGCCGTGTGGTTCATC
GTCATCGCCCAGTGCCTGCCCACCTTTGTCTTCGCCTCCACCGGCACGCAGAGGAATCGCACTGTCTGCT
ATGACCTGAGCCCCCCGGACCGCTCCACATCCTACTTCCCCTATGGCATCACGTTGACCATCACCGGCTT
CCTGCTGCCCTTCGCAGCCATCCTGGCCTGCTACTGCAGCATGGCCCGCTGGCTGTGCAACCCCAAGCCG
GCCGGGCCGCGCGACACCGACGCGCTGGACCTGGAGGAGGGAGGAAACGTCTATATCAAGGCCGACAAGC
AGAAGAACGGCATCAAGGCGAACTTCCACATCCGCCACAACATCGAGGACGGCGGCGTGCAGCTCGCCTA
CCACTACCAGCAGAACACCCCCATCGGCGACGGCCCCGTGCTGCTGCCCGACAACCACTACCTGAGCGTG
CAGTCCAAACTTTCGAAAGACCCCAACGAGAAGCGCGATCACATGGTCCTGCTGGAGTTCGTGACCGCCG
CCGGGATCACTCTCGGCATGGACGAGCTGTACAAGGGCGGTACCGGAGGGAGCATGGTGAGAAAGGGCGA
GGAGCTGTTCACCGGGGTGGTGCCCATCCTGGTCGAGCTGGACGGCGACGTAAACGGCCACAAGTTCAGC
GTGTCCGGCGAGGGTGAGGGCGATGCCACCTACGGCAAGCTGACCCTGAAGTTCATCTGCACCACCGGCA
AGCTGCCCGTGCCCTGGCCCACCCTCGTGACCACCCTGACCTACGGCGTGCAGTGCTTCAGCCGCTACCC
CGACCACATGAAGCAGCACGACTTCTTCAAGTCCGCCATGCCCGAAGGCTACATCCAGGAGCGCACCATC
TTCTTCAAGGACGACGGCAACTACAAGACCCGCGCCGAGGTGAAGTTCGAGGGCGACACCCTGGTGAACC
GCATCGAGCTGAAGGGCATCGACTTCAAGGAGGACGGCAACATCCTGGGGCACAAGCTGGAGTACAACAC
CGGAGCAGCAGCACGCTGGCGCCACGTGCAGGCCGTGCGCATGATCATCATCGTTGTCATCGTCTTCTCC
ATCAGCTTCTTCCCCTTCCACCTCACCAAGACCATCTACCTGATCGTCCGCTCCTCAGCCAGCTTGCCCT
GCCCTACCCTGCAGGCTTTTGCCATTGCCTACAAGTGCACGCGGCCCTTTGCCAGCATGAACAGCGTCCT
CGACCCCATCCTCTTCTACTTCACCCAGCGCAAGTTTCGTGAGAGCACCCGCTATCTCCTGGACAAGATG
AGCTCCAAGTGGCGGCAAGACCACTGCATCAGCTACGGCTCCTAGGAATTCGATATCAAGCTTATCGATA
ATCAACCTCTGGATTACAAAATTTGTGAAAGATTGACTGGTATTCTTAACTATGTTGCTCCTTTTACGCT
ATGTGGATACGCTGCTTTAATGCCTTTGTATCATGCTATTGCTTCCCGTATGGCTTTCATTTTCTCCTCC
TTGTATAAATCCTGGTTGCTGTCTCTTTATGAGGAGTTGTGGCCCGTTGTCAGGCAACGTGGCGTGGTGT
GCACTGTGTTTGCTGACGCAACCCCCACTGGTTGGGGCATTGCCACCACCTGTCAGCTCCTTTCCGGGAC
TTTCGCTTTCCCCCTCCCTATTGCCACGGCGGAACTCATCGCCGCCTGCCTTGCCCGCTGCTGGACAGGG
GCTCGGCTGTTGGGCACTGACAATTCCGTGGTGTTGTCGGGGAAATCATCGTCCTTTCCTTGGCTGCTCG
CCTATGTTGCCACCTGGATTCTGCGCGGGACGTCCTTCTGCTACGTCCCTTCGGCCCTCAATCCAGCGGA
CCTTCCTTCCCGCGGCCTGCTGCCGGCTCTGCGGCCTCTTCCGCGTCTTCGCCTTCGCCCTCAGACGAGT
CGGATCTCCCTTTGGGCCGCCTCCCCGCATCGATACCGAGCGCTGCTCGAGAGATCTACGGGTGGCATCC
CTGTGACCCCTCCCCAGTGCCTCTCCTGGCCCTGGAAGTTGCCACTCCAGTGCCCACCAGCCTTGTCCTA
ATAAAATTAAGTTGCATCATTTTGTCTGACTAGGTGTCCTTCTATAATATTATGGGGTGGAGGGGGGTGG
TATGGAGCAAGGGGCAAGTTGGGAAGACAACCTGTAGGGCCTGCGGGGTCTATTGGGAACCAAGCTGGAG
TGCAGTGGCACAATCTTGGCTCACTGCAATCTCCGCCTCCTGGGTTCAAGCGATTCTCCTGCCTCAGCCT
CCCGAGTTGTTGGGATTCCAGGCATGCATGACCAGGCTCAGCTAATTTTTGTTTTTTTGGTAGAGACGGG
GTTTCACCATATTGGCCAGGCTGGTCTCCAACTCCTAATCTCAGGTGATCTACCCACCTTGGCCTCCCAA
ATTGCTGGGATTACAGGCGTGAACCACTGCTCCCTTCCCTGTCCTTCTGATTTTGTAGGTAACCACGTGC
GGACCGAGCGGCCGCAGGAACCCCTAGTGATGGAGTTGGCCACTCCCTCTCTGCGCGCTCGCTCGCTCAC
TGAGGCCGGGCGACCAAAGGTCGCCCGACGCCCGGGCTTTGCCCGGGCGGCCTCAGTGAGCGAGCGAGCG
CGCAGCTGCCTGCAGGGGCGCCTGATGCGGTATTTTCTCCTTACGCATCTGTGCGGTATTTCACACCGCA
TA
[95 nt withheld, positions 3783-3877]
T
[46 nt withheld, positions 3879-3924]
C
[141 nt withheld, positions 3926-4066]
CCTTTGACGTTGGAGTCCACGTTCTTT
[37 nt withheld, positions 4094-4130]
ACTCTATCTCGGGCTATTCTTTTGATTTATAAGGGATTTTGCCGATTTCGGTCTATTGGTTAAAAAATGA
GCTGATTTAACAAAAATTTAACGCGAATTTTAACAAAATATTAACGTTTACAATTTTATGGTGCACTCTC
AGTACAATCTGCTCTGATGCCGCATAGTTAAGCCAGCCCCGACACCCGCCAACACCCGCTGACGCGCCCT
GACGGGCTTGTCTGCTCCCGGCATCCGCTTACAGACAAGCTGTGACCGTCTCCGGGAGCTGCATGTGTCA
GAGGTTTTCACCGTCATCACCGAAACGCGCGAGACGAAAGGGCCTCGTGATACGCCTATTTTTATAGGTT
AATGTCATGATAATAATGGTTTCTTAGACGTCAGGTGGCACTTTTCGGGGAAATGTGCGCGGAACCCCTA
TTTGTTTATTTTTCTAAATACATTCAAATATGTATCCGCTCATGAGACAATAACCCTGATAAATGCTTCA
ATAATATTGAAAAAGGAAGAGTATGAGTATTCAACATTTCCGTGTCGCCCTTATTCCCTTTTTTGCGGCA
TTTTGCCTTCCTGTTTTTGCTCACCCAGAAACGCTGGTGAAAGTAAAAGATGCTGAAGATCAGTTGGGTG
CACGAGTGGGTTACATCGAACTGGATCTCAACAGCGGTAAGATCCTTGAGAGTTTTCGCCCCGAAGAACG
TTTTCCAATGATGAGCACTTTTAAAGTTCTGCTATGTGGCGCGGTATTATCCCGTATTGACGCCGGGCAA
GAGCAACTCGGTCGCCGCATACACTATTCTCAGAATGACTTGGTTGAGTACTCACCAGTCACAGAAAAGC
ATCTTACGGATGGCATGACAGTAAGAGAATTATGCAGTGCTGCCATAACCATGAGTGATAACACTGCGGC
CAACTTACTTCTGACAACGATCGGAGGACCGAAGGAGCTAACCGCTTTTTTGCACAACATGGGGGATCAT
GTAACTCGCCTTGATCGTTGGGAACCGGAGCTGAATGAAGCCATACCAAACGACGAGCGTGACACCACGA
TGCCTGTAGCAATGGCAACAACGTTGCGCAAACTATTAACTGGCGAACTACTTACTCTAGCTTCCCGGCA
ACAATTAATAGACTGGATGGAGGCGGATAAAGTTGCAGGACCACTTCTGCGCTCGGCCCTTCCGGCTGGC
TGGTTTATTGCTGATAAATCTGGAGCCGGTGAGCGTGGGTCTCGCGGTATCATTGCAGCACTGGGGCCAG
ATGGTAAGCCCTCCCGTATCGTAGTTATCTACACGACGGGGAGTCAGGCAACTATGGATGAACGAAATAG
ACAGATCGCTGAGATAGGTGCCTCACTGATTAAGCATTGGTAACTGTCAGACCAAGTTTACTCATATATA
CTTTAGATTGATTTAAAACTTCATTTTTAATTTAAAAGGATCTAGGTGAAGATCCTTTTTGATAATCTCA
TGACCAAAATCCCTTAACGTGAGTTTTCGTTCCACTGAGCGTCAGACCCCGTAGAAAAGATCAAAGGATC
TTCTTGAGATCCTTTTTTTCTGCGCGTAATCTGCTGCTTGCAAACAAAAAAACCACCGCTACCAGCGGTG
GTTTGTTTGCCGGATCAAGAGCTACCAACTCTTTTTCCGAAGGTAACTGGCTTCAGCAGAGCGCAGATAC
CAAATACTGTTCTTCTAGTGTAGCCGTAGTTAGGCCACCACTTCAAGAACTCTGTAGCACCGCCTACATA
CCTCGCTCTGCTAATCCTGTTACCAGTGGCTGCTGCCAGTGGCGATAAGTCGTGTCTTACCGGGTTGGAC
TCAAGACGATAGTTACCGGATAAGGCGCAGCGGTCGGGCTGAACGGGGGGTTCGTGCACACAGCCCAGCT
TGGAGCGAACGACCTACACCGAACTGAGATACCTACAGCGTGAGCTATGAGAAAGCGCCACGCTTCCCGA
AGGGAGAAAGGCGGACAGGTATCCGGTAAGCGGCAGGGTCGGAACAGGAGAGCGCACGAGGGAGCTTCCA
GGGGGAAACGCCTGGTATCTTTATAGTCCTGTCGGGTTTCGCCACCTCTGACTTGAGCGTCGATTTTTGT
GATGCTCGTCAGGGGGGCGGAGCCTATGGAAAAACGCCAGCAACGCGGCCTTTTTACGGTTCCTGGCCTT
TTGCTGGCCTTTTGCTCACATGT
Features (pLannotate 1.2.2; 18 found; start..end, strand, type, name):
     12..39      +  repeat_region  AAV2 ITR (fragment): inverted terminal repeat of adeno-associated virus serotype 2 inverted
     68..95      +  repeat_region  AAV2 ITR (fragment): inverted terminal repeat of adeno-associated virus serotype 2 inverted
    145..567     +  promoter       hSyn promoter (fragment): human synapsin I promoter; confers neuron-specific expression (Kügler et al., 2003)
    587..649     +  sig_peptide    Igκ leader: leader sequence from mouse immunoglobulin κ light chain
    651..668     +  protein_bind   attB1 (fragment): mutant version of attB; core recombination site for the Gateway® BP reaction BP Clonase™
    743..988     +  CDS            P2RY2: P2RY2_MERUN - Experimental evidence at transcript level: Swiss-Prot protein existence level 2. Receptor for ATP and UTP coupled to G-proteins that activate a phosphatidylinositol-calcium second messenger system. Not activated by UDP. From Meriones unguiculatus (Mongolian jird) (Gerbillus unguiculatus).
   1376..2098    +  CDS            cEGFP: cEGFP is a basic (constitutively fluorescent) green fluorescent protein published in 2008, derived from Aequorea victoria.
   2424..2450    +  misc_feature   MCS (fragment): pBluescript multiple cloning site
   2450..3038    +  misc_feature   WPRE: woodchuck hepatitis virus posttranscriptional regulatory element
   3070..3546    +  polyA_signal   hGH poly(A) signal: human growth hormone polyadenylation signal
   3586..3726    +  repeat_region  AAV2 ITR: inverted terminal repeat of adeno-associated virus serotype 2 inverted
   3731..3782    -  misc_feature   bom (fragment): basis of mobility region from pBR322
   3801..4256    +  rep_origin     f1 ori (sequence partly withheld): f1 bacteriophage origin of replication; arrow indicates direction of (+) strand synthesis
   4257..4306    -  misc_feature   bom (fragment): basis of mobility region from pBR322
   4408..4443    -  CDS            rop (fragment): Rop protein, which maintains plasmids at low copy number; rop
   4538..4642    +  promoter       AmpR promoter: bla
   4643..5503    +  CDS            AmpR: β-lactamase; bla; confers resistance to ampicillin, carbenicillin, and related antibiotics
   5674..6262    +  rep_origin     ori: high-copy-number ColE1/pMB1/pBR322/pUC origin of replication
