[The description below was written by a language model from this plasmid's Addgene catalogue record and pLannotate feature annotations shown in this document.]
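Description:
pAAV-hSyn-UDP1.0-WPRE is an AAV transfer (genome) plasmid built on the pAAV-hSyn backbone, used to package recombinant adeno-associated virus that expresses a genetically encoded extracellular UDP sensor in neurons. It is maintained in E. coli through a high-copy ColE1/pUC-type origin and selected with ampicillin via the β-lactamase gene. An f1 phage origin is also present in the backbone. The catalogue lists a total size of 6334 bp, while the sequenced record annotated here is 6,323 nt. The left AAV2 inverted terminal repeat is detected only as short fragments and the right one is annotated in full, which may reflect the difficulty of sequencing these structured repeats. The record lists a recombination-deficient growth strain, a common choice for preserving ITRs.

Between the ITRs, the human synapsin I promoter confers neuron-specific transcription of the synthetic UDP1.0 (GRAB_UDP1.0) open reading frame. The coding region opens with a mouse Igκ leader peptide, which should direct the protein into the secretory pathway and towards the cell surface. The automated annotation then finds a segment with similarity to a P2Y-family purinergic receptor, followed by a GFP-derived module labelled cEGFP. This layout fits a GRAB-type design, in which a fluorescent protein is embedded in a G-protein-coupled receptor scaffold so that ligand binding changes fluorescence. The P2RY2 label is only a partial homology hit, and the record does not state the scaffold receptor. Downstream, a WPRE enhances transcript stability and expression, and the human growth hormone polyadenylation signal terminates the message. The associated study concerns microglial P2Y6 signaling in epileptogenesis, consistent with using the sensor to image extracellular UDP dynamics in brain tissue.
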