Addgene plasmid #220849: pAAV-hSyn-UDP1.0-WPRE
Purpose: AAV virus packaging plasmid for neuronal expression of an extracellular UDP sensor (UDP1.0)
Depositing lab: Yulong Li. Depositing organization: Peking University. Publication: Microglial P2Y(6) calcium signaling promotes phagocytosis and shapes neuroimmune responses in epileptogenesis. Umpierre AD, Li B, Ayasoufi K, Simon WL, Zhao S, Xie M, Thyen G, Hur B, Zheng J, Liang Y, Bosco DB, Maynes MA, Wu Z, Yu X, Sung J, Johnson AJ, Li Y, Wu LJ. Neuron. 2024 Apr 10:S0896-6273(24)00195-8. doi: 10.1016/j.neuron.2024.03.017. PubMed 38614103.
Backbone
  Vector backbone: pAAV-hSyn
  Backbone size w/o insert (bp): 4495
  Total vector size (bp): 6334
  Vector type: AAV
Growth in bacteria
  Bacterial resistance: Ampicillin, 100 μg/mL
  Growth temperature: 37°C
  Growth strain: NEB Stable
  Copy number: Unknown
Gene/Insert
  Gene/Insert name: UDP1.0 (alt name: GRAB_UDP1.0)
  Species: Synthetic
  Promoter: human Synapsin (hSyn)
  Cloning method: Gibson Cloning
  Sequencing primers: 5′ CCCCATTCCCCAAATTGC
Terms and licenses: Academic/Nonprofit Terms; Industry Terms: Not Available to Industry
How to cite: pAAV-hSyn-UDP1.0-WPRE was a gift from Yulong Li (Addgene plasmid # 220849 ; http://n2t.net/addgene:220849 ; RRID:Addgene_220849)
